Addgene plasmid #130978: pKIF1C-mCherry
Purpose: Expression of KIF1C-mCherry in mammalian cells.
Depositing lab: Anne Straube. Depositing organization: University of Warwick. Publication: Directional persistence of migrating cells requires Kif1C-mediated stabilization of trailing adhesions. Theisen U, Straube E, Straube A. Dev Cell. 2012 Dec 11;23(6):1153-66. doi: 10.1016/j.devcel.2012.11.005. PubMed 23237952.
Backbone
  Vector backbone: pEGFP
  Backbone manufacturer: Clontech
  Vector type: Mammalian Expression
Growth in bacteria
  Bacterial resistance: Kanamycin, 50 μg/mL
  Growth temperature: 37°C
  Growth strain: DH5alpha
  Copy number: High Copy
Gene/Insert
  Gene/Insert name: KIF1C-mCherry (alt name: KIF1C kinesin family member 1C)
  Species: H. sapiens (human)
  Entrez Gene: KIF1C (a.k.a. LTXS1, SATX2, SAX2, SPAX2, SPG58)
  Promoter: CMV
  Tag / fusion protein: mCherry (C terminal on insert)
  Cloning method: Restriction Enzyme; 5′ cloning site EcoRI (not destroyed); 3′ cloning site NotI (not destroyed)
  Sequencing primers: 5′ unknown
Terms and licenses: Academic/Nonprofit Terms; Industry Terms: Not Available to Industry
How to cite: pKIF1C-mCherry was a gift from Anne Straube (Addgene plasmid # 130978 ; http://n2t.net/addgene:130978 ; RRID:Addgene_130978)
