[The description below was written by a language model from this plasmid's Addgene catalogue record and pLannotate feature annotations shown in this document.]
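Description:
pKIF1C-mCherry is a mammalian expression plasmid of about 8 kb built on a Clontech pEGFP-type backbone, in which the fluorescent protein position is occupied by mCherry rather than EGFP. It is maintained in E. coli at high copy through a ColE1/pUC-type origin and selected with kanamycin. The resistance cassette is the usual dual-purpose arrangement of this vector family. A Tn5 aminoglycoside phosphotransferase (NeoR/KanR) is preceded by both a bacterial bla promoter and the SV40 enhancer/early promoter and is terminated by the HSV TK polyadenylation signal. The same gene therefore gives kanamycin resistance in bacteria and could support G418 selection in mammalian cells. An f1 origin is also present, a standard backbone element that allows single-stranded DNA production. Short annotated fragments of ble, a bGH poly(A) signal and SV40 large T antigen appear to be backbone remnants or partial sequence matches rather than functional parts.

The payload is the human kinesin family member KIF1C, a microtubule plus-end-directed motor. It was cloned between EcoRI and NotI sites, both retained, downstream of the human cytomegalovirus immediate early enhancer and promoter. The KIF1C coding sequence is followed after a short linker by mCherry, a monomeric, rapidly maturing red fluorescent protein. This gives a C-terminally tagged fusion, and its transcript is terminated by the SV40 polyadenylation signal. In the sequence record the mCherry annotation spans the numbering origin of the circular map.

The construct is intended for strong constitutive expression of KIF1C-mCherry in transfected mammalian cells, which allows the motor's localisation and movement to be followed by fluorescence microscopy. The associated publication concerns the role of Kif1C in stabilising trailing adhesions during directionally persistent cell migration.
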