Features (pLannotate 1.2.2; 15 found; start..end, strand, type, name):
     27..110     +  CDS            large T antigen (fragment): large T antigen from SV40 (simian virus 40)
    133..254     +  polyA_signal   SV40 poly(A) signal: SV40 polyadenylation signal
    288..716     -  rep_origin     f1 ori (sequence partly withheld): f1 bacteriophage origin of replication; arrow indicates direction of (+) strand synthesis
    743..847     +  promoter       AmpR promoter: bla
    849..1206    +  promoter       SV40 promoter: SV40 enhancer and early promoter
   1241..2035    +  CDS            NeoR/KanR: aminoglycoside phosphotransferase from Tn5; aph(3')-II (or nptII); confers resistance to neomycin, kanamycin, and G418 (Geneticin®)
   2056..2208    +  CDS            ble (fragment): BLE_KLEPN - Experimental evidence at protein level: Swiss-Prot protein existence level 1. Binding protein with a strong affinity to the bleomycin family of antibiotics. Binds to CL990; an antimitotic-antibiotic compound. From Klebsiella pneumoniae.
   2267..2314    +  polyA_signal   HSV TK poly(A) signal: herpes simplex virus thymidine kinase polyadenylation signal (Cole and Stacy, 1985)
   2405..2421    -  polyA_signal   bGH poly(A) signal (fragment): bovine growth hormone polyadenylation signal
   2643..3231    +  rep_origin     ori: high-copy-number ColE1/pMB1/pBR322/pUC origin of replication
   3406..3709    +  enhancer       CMV enhancer: human cytomegalovirus immediate early enhancer
   3710..3913    +  promoter       CMV promoter: human cytomegalovirus (CMV) immediate early promoter
   3936..3981    +  misc_feature   MCS (fragment): multiple cloning site
   3987..7295    +  CDS            KIF1C: KIF1C_HUMAN - Also known as KIAA0706. Experimental evidence at protein level: Swiss-Prot protein existence level 1. Motor required for the retrograde transport of Golgi vesicles to the endoplasmic reticulum. Has a microtubule plus end-directed motility. From Homo sapiens (Human).
   7308..7       +  CDS            mCherry (across the origin): mCherry is a basic (constitutively fluorescent) red fluorescent protein published in 2004, derived from Discosoma sp.. It is reported to be a very rapidly-maturing monomer with low acid sensitivity.
>Addgene plasmid #130978 | pKIF1C-mCherry | addgene full sequence | sequence record 259353 | Addgene NGS Result
GTACAAGTAAAGCGGCCGCGACTCTAGATCATAATCAGCCATACCACATTTGTAGAGGTTTTACTTGCTT
TAAAAAACCTCCCACACCTCCCCCTGAACCTGAAACATAAAATGAATGCAATTGTTGTTGTTAACTTGTT
TATTGCAGCTTATAATGGTTACAAATAAAGCAATAGCATCACAAATTTCACAAATAAAGCATTTTTTTCA
CTGCATTCTAGTTGTGGTTTGTCCAAACTCATCAATGTATCTTAAGGCGTAAATTGTAAGCGTTAATATT
TTGTTAAAATTCGCGTTAAATTTTTGTTAAATCAGCTCATTTTTTAACCAATAGGCCGAAATCGGCAAAA
TCCCTTATAAATCAAAAGAATAGACCGAGATAGGGT
[37 nt withheld, positions 387-423]
AAAGAACGTGGACTCCAACGTCAAAGG
[49 nt withheld, positions 451-499]
T
[91 nt withheld, positions 501-591]
G
[124 nt withheld, positions 593-716]
CAGGTGGCACTTTTCGGGGAAATGTGCGCGGAACCCCTATTTGTTTATTTTTCTAAATACATTCAAATAT
GTATCCGCTCATGAGACAATAACCCTGATAAATGCTTCAATAATATTGAAAAAGGAAGAGTCCTGAGGCG
GAAAGAACCAGCTGTGGAATGTGTGTCAGTTAGGGTGTGGAAAGTCCCCAGGCTCCCCAGCAGGCAGAAG
TATGCAAAGCATGCATCTCAATTAGTCAGCAACCAGGTGTGGAAAGTCCCCAGGCTCCCCAGCAGGCAGA
AGTATGCAAAGCATGCATCTCAATTAGTCAGCAACCATAGTCCCGCCCCTAACTCCGCCCATCCCGCCCC
TAACTCCGCCCAGTTCCGCCCATTCTCCGCCCCATGGCTGACTAATTTTTTTTATTTATGCAGAGGCCGA
GGCCGCCTCGGCCTCTGAGCTATTCCAGAAGTAGTGAGGAGGCTTTTTTGGAGGCCTAGGCTTTTGCAAA
GATCGATCAAGAGACAGGATGAGGATCGTTTCGCATGATTGAACAAGATGGATTGCACGCAGGTTCTCCG
GCCGCTTGGGTGGAGAGGCTATTCGGCTATGACTGGGCACAACAGACAATCGGCTGCTCTGATGCCGCCG
TGTTCCGGCTGTCAGCGCAGGGGCGCCCGGTTCTTTTTGTCAAGACCGACCTGTCCGGTGCCCTGAATGA
ACTGCAAGACGAGGCAGCGCGGCTATCGTGGCTGGCCACGACGGGCGTTCCTTGCGCAGCTGTGCTCGAC
GTTGTCACTGAAGCGGGAAGGGACTGGCTGCTATTGGGCGAAGTGCCGGGGCAGGATCTCCTGTCATCTC
ACCTTGCTCCTGCCGAGAAAGTATCCATCATGGCTGATGCAATGCGGCGGCTGCATACGCTTGATCCGGC
TACCTGCCCATTCGACCACCAAGCGAAACATCGCATCGAGCGAGCACGTACTCGGATGGAAGCCGGTCTT
GTCGATCAGGATGATCTGGACGAAGAGCATCAGGGGCTCGCGCCAGCCGAACTGTTCGCCAGGCTCAAGG
CGAGCATGCCCGACGGCGAGGATCTCGTCGTGACCCATGGCGATGCCTGCTTGCCGAATATCATGGTGGA
AAATGGCCGCTTTTCTGGATTCATCGACTGTGGCCGGCTGGGTGTGGCGGACCGCTATCAGGACATAGCG
TTGGCTACCCGTGATATTGCTGAAGAGCTTGGCGGCGAATGGGCTGACCGCTTCCTCGTGCTTTACGGTA
TCGCCGCTCCCGATTCGCAGCGCATCGCCTTCTATCGCCTTCTTGACGAGTTCTTCTGAGCGGGACTCTG
GGGTTCGAAATGACCGACCAAGCGACGCCCAACCTGCCATCACGAGATTTCGATTCCACCGCCGCCTTCT
ATGAAAGGTTGGGCTTCGGAATCGTTTTCCGGGACGCCGGCTGGATGATCCTCCAGCGCGGGGATCTCAT
GCTGGAGTTCTTCGCCCACCCTAGGGGGAGGCTAACTGAAACACGGAAGGAGACAATACCGGAAGGAACC
CGCGCTATGACGGCAATAAAAAGACAGAATAAAACGCACGGTGTTGGGTCGTTTGTTCATAAACGCGGGG
TTCGGTCCCAGGGCTGGCACTCTGTCGATACCCCACCGAGACCCCATTGGGGCCAATACGCCCGCGTTTC
TTCCTTTTCCCCACCCCACCCCCCAAGTTCGGGTGAAGGCCCAGGGCTCGCAGCCAACGTCGGGGCGGCA
GGCCCTGCCATAGCCTCAGGTTACTCATATATACTTTAGATTGATTTAAAACTTCATTTTTAATTTAAAA
GGATCTAGGTGAAGATCCTTTTTGATAATCTCATGACCAAAATCCCTTAACGTGAGTTTTCGTTCCACTG
AGCGTCAGACCCCGTAGAAAAGATCAAAGGATCTTCTTGAGATCCTTTTTTTCTGCGCGTAATCTGCTGC
TTGCAAACAAAAAAACCACCGCTACCAGCGGTGGTTTGTTTGCCGGATCAAGAGCTACCAACTCTTTTTC
CGAAGGTAACTGGCTTCAGCAGAGCGCAGATACCAAATACTGTTCTTCTAGTGTAGCCGTAGTTAGGCCA
CCACTTCAAGAACTCTGTAGCACCGCCTACATACCTCGCTCTGCTAATCCTGTTACCAGTGGCTGCTGCC
AGTGGCGATAAGTCGTGTCTTACCGGGTTGGACTCAAGACGATAGTTACCGGATAAGGCGCAGCGGTCGG
GCTGAACGGGGGGTTCGTGCACACAGCCCAGCTTGGAGCGAACGACCTACACCGAACTGAGATACCTACA
GCGTGAGCTATGAGAAAGCGCCACGCTTCCCGAAGGGAGAAAGGCGGACAGGTATCCGGTAAGCGGCAGG
GTCGGAACAGGAGAGCGCACGAGGGAGCTTCCAGGGGGAAACGCCTGGTATCTTTATAGTCCTGTCGGGT
TTCGCCACCTCTGACTTGAGCGTCGATTTTTGTGATGCTCGTCAGGGGGGCGGAGCCTATGGAAAAACGC
CAGCAACGCGGCCTTTTTACGGTTCCTGGCCTTTTGCTGGCCTTTTGCTCACATGTTCTTTCCTGCGTTA
TCCCCTGATTCTGTGGATAACCGTATTACCGCCATGCATTAGTTATTAATAGTAATCAATTACGGGGTCA
TTAGTTCATAGCCCATATATGGAGTTCCGCGTTACATAACTTACGGTAAATGGCCCGCCTGGCTGACCGC
CCAACGACCCCCGCCCATTGACGTCAATAATGACGTATGTTCCCATAGTAACGCCAATAGGGACTTTCCA
TTGACGTCAATGGGTGGAGTATTTACGGTAAACTGCCCACTTGGCAGTACATCAAGTGTATCATATGCCA
AGTACGCCCCCTATTGACGTCAATGACGGTAAATGGCCCGCCTGGCATTATGCCCAGTACATGACCTTAT
GGGACTTTCCTACTTGGCAGTACATCTACGTATTAGTCATCGCTATTACCATGGTGATGCGGTTTTGGCA
GTACATCAATGGGCGTGGATAGCGGTTTGACTCACGGGGATTTCCAAGTCTCCACCCCATTGACGTCAAT
GGGAGTTTGTTTTGGCACCAAAATCAACGGGACTTTCCAAAATGTCGTAACAACTCCGCCCCATTGACGC
AAATGGGCGGTAGGCGTGTACGGTGGGAGGTCTATATAAGCAGAGCTGGTTTAGTGAACCGTCAGATCCG
CTAGCGCTACCGGACTCAGATCTCGAGCTCAAGCTTCGAATTCTGGAGCTATGGCTGGTGCCTCGGTGAA
AGTGGCAGTGAGGGTTCGGCCCTTTAACGCCCGTGAGACCAGCCAGGATGCCAAGTGTGTGGTCAGCATG
CAGGGCAACACCACCTCCATCATCAATCCTAAACAGAGCAAGGATGCCCCCAAAAGCTTCACCTTTGACT
ACTCCTACTGGTCACACACTTCGACGGAGGACCCCCAGTTTGCATCTCAGCAGCAAGTGTATCGGGACAT
CGGAGAAGAGATGCTGCTCCACGCCTTTGAAGGCTACAACGTGTGCATCTTTGCCTATGGGCAGACCGGG
GCTGGGAAATCCTATACCATGATGGGGCGACAGGAGCCAGGGCAGCAGGGCATCGTGCCCCAGCTCTGTG
AGGACCTCTTCTCTCGCGTTAGTGAGAACCAGAGTGCTCAGCTATCCTACTCTGTGGAGGTGAGCTATAT
GGAGATCTACTGTGAGCGGGTACGAGACCTCTTGAACCCCAAGAGTCGGGGTTCTCTGCGGGTCCGGGAG
CACCCCATCCTGGGCCCGTACGTGCAGGACCTGTCCAAATTGGCTGTGACCTCCTACGCAGACATTGCTG
ACCTCATGGACTGTGGAAATAAAGCACGGACTGTGGCTGCCACCAACATGAATGAGACCAGCAGCCGTTC
CCATGCCGTCTTTACCATCGTCTTCACACAGCGCTGCCATGACCAGCTCACGGGGCTGGACTCGGAGAAG
GTCAGTAAGATCAGTTTGGTGGACCTTGCTGGGAGTGAGCGAGCCGACTCCTCAGGGGCCCGGGGCATGC
GCCTGAAGGAAGGAGCCAACATCAATAAGTCCCTGACTACACTAGGGAAAGTGATCTCGGCCCTTGCAGA
TATGCAATCAAAGAAGCGAAAGTCGGATTTTATCCCCTACAGGGACTCTGTGCTCACCTGGCTGCTCAAG
GAAAATTTGGGGGGGAACTCACGCACAGCCATGATTGCAGCCCTGAGCCCTGCTGACATCAATTACGAGG
AGACTCTCAGCACCCTCAGGTATGCTGACCGCACCAAGCAAATCCGCTGCAATGCCATCATCAACGAGGA
CCCTAATGCCCGGCTGATTAGAGAGCTGCAGGAGGAAGTAGCCCGGCTGCGGGAACTGCTGATGGCTCAG
GGACTGTCAGCCTCTGCTCTGGAAGGCCTGAAGACGGAAGAAGGGAGTGTCAGAGGCGCCCTGCCAGCTG
TGTCATCTCCCCCAGCTCCAGTTTCACCCTCATCACCCACCACACATAATGGGGAGCTGGAGCCGTCATT
CTCCCCCAACACGGAGTCCCAGATTGGGCCTGAGGAAGCCATGGAGAGGCTGCAGGAGACAGAGAAGATT
ATAGCTGAGCTGAACGAGACATGGGAGGAGAAGCTACGCAAGACAGAAGCCCTGAGGATGGAGAGAGAAG
CATTGCTGGCTGAGATGGGGGTGGCCGTCCGGGAGGATGGGGGAACTGTGGGCGTCTTCTCTCCAAAGAA
GACTCCCCACCTGGTGAACCTGAACGAAGACCCTCTGATGTCTGAGTGTCTGCTCTACCACATCAAAGAT
GGCGTCACCAGGGTCGGCCAAGTAGATATGGACATCAAGCTGACCGGACAGTTCATTCGGGAGCAACACT
GTCTGTTCCGGAGCATCCCCCAGCCAGATGGAGAAGTGGTGGTCACTCTGGAGCCTTGTGAAGGAGCTGA
GACATATGTGAATGGGAAGCTTGTGACGGAGCCGCTGGTGCTGAAGTCAGGGAATAGGATTGTGATGGGC
AAGAACCACGTTTTCCGCTTCAACCACCCGGAGCAGGCAAGGCTGGAACGGGAACGAGGGGTCCCCCCAC
CCCCAGGACCGCCCTCTGAGCCAGTCGACTGGAACTTTGCCCAGAAGGAACTGCTGGAGCAGCAAGGCAT
CGACATAAAGCTGGAAATGGAGAAGAGGCTGCAGGATCTGGAGAATCAGTACCGGAAAGAAAAGGAAGAA
GCCGATCTTCTGCTGGAGCAGCAGCGACTGTATGCAGACTCGGACAGCGGGGATGACTCTGACAAGCGCT
CTTGTGAAGAGAGCTGGAGGCTCATCTCCTCCTTGCGGGAGCAGCTGCCGCCCACCACGGTCCAGACCAT
TGTCAAACGCTGTGGTCTGCCCAGCAGTGGCAAGCGCAGGGCCCCTCGCAGGGTTTATCAGATCCCCCAG
CGACGCAGGCTGCAGGGCAAAGACCCCCGCTGGGCCACCATGGCTGACCTGAAGATGCAGGCGGTGAAGG
AGATCTGCTACGAGGTGGCCCTGGCTGACTTCCGCCACGGGCGGGCTGAGATTGAGGCCCTGGCCGCCCT
CAAGATGCGGGAGCTGTGTCGCACCTATGGCAAGCCAGACGGCCCCGGAGACGCCTGGAGGGCTGTGGCC
CGGGATGTCTGGGACACTGTAGGCGAGGAGGAAGGAGGTGGAGCTGGCAGTGGTGGTGGCAGTGAGGAGG
GAGCCCGAGGGGCGGAGGTGGAGGACCTCCGGGCCCACATCGACAAGCTGACGGGGATTCTGCAGGAGGT
GAAGCTGCAGAACAGCAGCAAGGACCGGGAGCTGCAGGCCCTGCGGGACCGCATGCTCCGCATGGAGAGG
GTCATCCCCCTGGCCCAGGATCATGAGGATGAGAATGAAGAAGGTGGTGAGGTCCCCTGGGCCCCGCCTG
AAGGATCAGAGGCAGCAGAGGAGGCAGCCCCCAGTGACCGCATGCCGTCAGCCCGGCCCCCCTCGCCACC
ACTGTCAAGCTGGGAGCGGGTGTCACGGCTCATGGAGGAGGACCCTGCCTTCCGTCGTGGTCGTCTTCGC
TGGCTCAAGCAGGAGCAGCTACGGCTGCAGGGACTGCAGGGCTCTGGGGGCCGGGGCGGGGGGCTGCGCA
GGCCCCCAGCCCGCTTTGTGCCCCCTCACGACTGCAAGCTACGCTTCCCCTTCAAGAGCAACCCCCAGCA
CCGGGAGTCTTGGCCAGGGATGGGGAGCGGGGAGGCTCCAACTCCGCTCCAACCCCCTGAGGAGGTCACT
CCCCATCCAGCCACCCCTGCCCGCCGGCCTCCGAGTCCCCGAAGGTCCCACCATCCCCGCAGGAACTCCC
TGGATGGAGGGGGCCGATCCCGGGGAGCGGGTTCTGCACAGCCTGAACCCCAGCACTTCCAGCCCAAAAA
GCACAACTCTTATCCCCAGCCACCCCAACCCTACCCAGCCCAGCGGCCCCCAGGGCCCCGCTACCCCCCA
TACACTACTCCCCCACGAATGAGACGGCAGCGTTCTGCCCCTGACCTCAAGGAGAGTGGGGCAGCTGTGG
ATCCCGCCACCATGGTGAGCAAGGGCGAGGAGGATAACATGGCCATCATCAAGGAGTTCATGCGCTTCAA
GGTGCACATGGAGGGCTCCGTGAACGGCCACGAGTTCGAGATCGAGGGCGAGGGCGAGGGCCGCCCCTAC
GAGGGCACCCAGACCGCCAAGCTGAAGGTGACCAAGGGTGGCCCCCTGCCCTTCGCCTGGGACATCCTGT
CCCCTCAGTTCATGTACGGCTCCAAGGCCTACGTGAAGCACCCCGCCGACATCCCCGACTACTTGAAGCT
GTCCTTCCCCGAGGGCTTCAAGTGGGAGCGCGTGATGAACTTCGAGGACGGCGGCGTGGTGACCGTGACC
CAGGACTCCTCCCTGCAGGACGGCGAGTTCATCTACAAGGTGAAGCTGCGCGGCACCAACTTCCCCTCCG
ACGGCCCCGTAATGCAGAAGAAGACCATGGGCTGGGAGGCCTCCTCCGAGCGGATGTACCCCGAGGACGG
CGCCCTGAAGGGCGAGATCAAGCAGAGGCTGAAGCTGAAGGACGGCGGCCACTACGACGCTGAGGTCAAG
ACCACCTACAAGGCCAAGAAGCCCGTGCAGCTGCCCGGCGCCTACAACGTCAACATCAAGTTGGACATCA
CCTCCCACAACGAGGACTACACCATCGTGGAACAGTACGAACGCGCCGAGGGCCGCCACTCCACCGGCGG
CATGGACGAGCT
